Addgene plasmid #80958: pCRISPaint-cTEV-PuroR
Purpose: CRISPaint gene tagging
Depositing lab: Veit Hornung. Depositing organization: Universitaetsklinikum Bonn. Publication: CRISPaint allows modular base-specific gene tagging using a ligase-4-dependent mechanism. Schmid-Burgk JL, Honing K, Ebert TS, Hornung V. Nat Commun. 2016 Jul 28;7:12338. doi: 10.1038/ncomms12338. PubMed 27465542.
Backbone
  Vector backbone: pCRISPaint
  Backbone manufacturer: Veit Hornung group
  Vector type: gene tagging
Growth in bacteria
  Bacterial resistance: Ampicillin, 100 μg/mL
  Growth temperature: 30°C
  Growth strain: DH10B
  Copy number: High Copy
Gene/Insert
  Gene/Insert name: c-terminal split TEV
  Species: Synthetic
  Promoter: none
  Cloning method: Restriction Enzyme; 5′ cloning site unknown (unknown if destroyed); 3′ cloning site unknown (unknown if destroyed)
  Sequencing primers: 5′ CGATAGTACTAACATACGCTCTCCA; 3′ CACTGCATTCTAGTTGTGGTTTGTC
Terms and licenses: Academic/Nonprofit Terms; Industry Terms: Not Available to Industry
How to cite: pCRISPaint-cTEV-PuroR was a gift from Veit Hornung (Addgene plasmid # 80958 ; http://n2t.net/addgene:80958 ; RRID:Addgene_80958)
