[The description below was written by a language model from this plasmid's Addgene catalogue record, the feature table of its GenBank file and pLannotate feature annotations shown in this document.]
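Description:
pCRISPaint-cTEV-PuroR is a small (about 3.6 kb) donor plasmid from the pCRISPaint series, designed for CRISPaint gene tagging in cultured cells rather than for autonomous expression. It is propagated in E. coli on a high-copy ColE1/pUC-type origin with ampicillin selection through the β-lactamase gene. Short annotated fragments of a tetracycline resistance gene and of SV40 large T antigen appear to be non-functional backbone remnants.

The payload is a promoterless tagging cassette. A synthetic poly(A) signal and the human α2 globin RNA polymerase II pause site sit upstream, which would be expected to limit spurious read-through transcription into the cassette. These are followed by a fragment of the tobacco etch virus NIa protease, corresponding to the catalogued C-terminal split TEV half. Next comes the puromycin N-acetyltransferase gene (pac), and the cassette ends at an SV40 polyadenylation signal. A separate partial GenBank record of 879 bp annotates only a T2A peptide. Its coordinates cannot be mapped directly onto the full sequence, but a 2A element in the short gap between the TEV fragment and pac would fit the layout, allowing the tag and the resistance protein to be released as separate polypeptides.

Because the record lists no promoter, expression of both the tag and puromycin resistance should depend on in-frame integration into an actively transcribed endogenous gene. In the CRISPaint approach, described as ligase-4-dependent, the donor is inserted at a nuclease-cut genomic site by end joining rather than through homology arms. This would fuse the C-terminal TEV half to a protein of interest, and puromycin would enrich for correctly tagged cells. Such a fusion would suit split-TEV complementation assays with a partner carrying the matching N-terminal half, although the record does not specify an application.
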