Features (pLannotate 1.2.2; 10 found; start..end, strand, type, name):
      1..49      +  polyA_signal   poly(A) signal: synthetic polyadenylation signal
     63..154     +  misc_feature   pause site: RNA polymerase II transcriptional pause signal from the human α2 globin gene
    236..607     +  CDS            POLG_TEV (fragment): Experimental evidence at protein level: Swiss-Prot protein existence level 1. [Nuclear inclusion protein A]: has RNA-binding and proteolytic activities. From Tobacco etch virus (TEV).
    653..1249    +  CDS            pac: PUAC_STRAD - Protein predicted: Swiss-Prot protein existence level 4. Detoxification of puromycin. From Streptomyces alboniger.
   1276..1397    -  polyA_signal   SV40 poly(A) signal: SV40 polyadenylation signal
   1420..1488    -  CDS            large T antigen (fragment): large T antigen from SV40 (simian virus 40)
   1504..1636    +  CDS            TcR (fragment): tetracycline efflux protein; tet; confers resistance to tetracycline
   1816..2404    -  rep_origin     ori: high-copy-number ColE1/pMB1/pBR322/pUC origin of replication
   2604..3464    -  CDS            AmpR: β-lactamase confers resistance to ampicillin, carbenicillin, and related antibiotics
   3465..3506    -  promoter       AmpR promoter (fragment): bla
>Addgene plasmid #80958 | pCRISPaint-cTEV-PuroR | depositor full sequence | sequence record 153090 | Full Sequence
AATAAAATATCTTTATTTTCATTACATCTGTGTGTTGGTTTTTTGTGTGAATCGATAGTACTAACATACG
CTCTCCATCAAAACAAAACGAAACAAAACAAACTAGCAAAATAGGCTGTCCCCAGTGCAAGTGCAGGTGC
CAGAACATTTCTCTTAATGATAGCTAGCGGGCCAGTACCCAAAAAGCGGGGGGTCTGGTGGCAGTGGAGG
GGGATCCAAGAGCATGAGCAGCATGGTGAGCGACACCAGCTGCACCTTCCCCAGCAGCGACGGCATCTTC
TGGAAGCACTGGATTCAGACCAAGGACGGCCAGTGCGGCAGCCCCCTGGTGAGCACCAGAGACGGCTTCA
TCGTGGGCATCCACAGCGCCAGCAACTTCACCAACACCAACAACTACTTCACCAGCGTGCCCAAGAACTT
CATGGAGCTGCTGACCAACCAGGAGGCCCAGCAGTGGGTGAGCGGCTGGAGACTGAACGCCGACAGCGTG
CTGTGGGGCGGCCACAAGGTGTTCATGAGCAAGCCCGAGGAGCCCTTCCAGCCCGTGAAGGAGGCCACCC
AGCTGATGAACGAGCTGGTGTACAGCCAGTCCGGAGGAGAGGGCAGAGGAAGTCTGCTAACATGCGGTGA
CGTCGAGGAGAATCCTGGCCCAATGACTGAATACAAGCCTACTGTCAGGTTGGCTACAAGAGACGACGTT
CCTAGAGCCGTGAGAACTCTGGCTGCAGCCTTCGCCGACTACCCCGCCACGAGACACACCGTTGACCCAG
ATCGGCATATTGAGAGAGTGACTGAACTGCAGGAGCTGTTTCTTACAAGAGTTGGCCTCGACATAGGCAA
GGTGTGGGTGGCGGACGACGGCGCCGCCGTGGCCGTCTGGACCACTCCCGAATCAGTTGAGGCTGGCGCC
GTATTCGCTGAGATCGGCCCGAGAATGGCTGAGCTCAGCGGGAGTAGGCTCGCGGCACAGCAGCAAATGG
AGGGACTGCTGGCACCACACAGGCCCAAAGAACCCGCCTGGTTCCTGGCAACCGTCGGTGTATCTCCCGA
TCATCAGGGGAAAGGTCTGGGCTCTGCCGTAGTGCTCCCTGGCGTGGAGGCAGCTGAGAGAGCAGGAGTA
CCTGCCTTCTTGGAGACCTCCGCTCCAAGGAATCTTCCCTTCTATGAACGGTTGGGCTTCACCGTGACAG
CCGACGTGGAAGTCCCCGAAGGCCCCCGCACTTGGTGCATGACGAGGAAGCCTGGAGCGTGAGGGCCCGC
TTCGAGCAGACATGATAAGATACATTGATGAGTTTGGACAAACCACAACTAGAATGCAGTGAAAAAAATG
CTTTATTTGTGAAATTTGTGATGCTATTGCTTTATTTGTAACCATTATAAGCTGCAATAAACAAGTTAAC
AACAACAATTGCATTCATTTTATGTTTCAGGTTCAGGGGGAGGTGTGGGAGGTTTTTTAAAGCAAGTAAA
ACCTCTACAAATGTGGTAAAATCGATAAAGATCCGTCGACCGATGCCCTTGAGAGCCTTCAACCCAGTCA
GCTCCTTCCGGTGGGCGCGGGGCATGACTATCGTCGCCGCACTTATGACTGTCTTCTTTATCATGCAACT
CGTAGGACAGGTGCCGGCAGCGCTCTTCCGCTTCCTCGCTCACTGACTCGCTGCGCTCGGTCGTTCGGCT
GCGGCGAGCGGTATCAGCTCACTCAAAGGCGGTAATACGGTTATCCACAGAATCAGGGGATAACGCAGGA
AAGAACATGTGAGCAAAAGGCCAGCAAAAGGCCAGGAACCGTAAAAAGGCCGCGTTGCTGGCGTTTTTCC
ATAGGCTCCGCCCCCCTGACGAGCATCACAAAAATCGACGCTCAAGTCAGAGGTGGCGAAACCCGACAGG
ACTATAAAGATACCAGGCGTTTCCCCCTGGAAGCTCCCTCGTGCGCTCTCCTGTTCCGACCCTGCCGCTT
ACCGGATACCTGTCCGCCTTTCTCCCTTCGGGAAGCGTGGCGCTTTCTCATAGCTCACGCTGTAGGTATC
TCAGTTCGGTGTAGGTCGTTCGCTCCAAGCTGGGCTGTGTGCACGAACCCCCCGTTCAGCCCGACCGCTG
CGCCTTATCCGGTAACTATCGTCTTGAGTCCAACCCGGTAAGACACGACTTATCGCCACTGGCAGCAGCC
ACTGGTAACAGGATTAGCAGAGCGAGGTATGTAGGCGGTGCTACAGAGTTCTTGAAGTGGTGGCCTAACT
ACGGCTACACTAGAAGAACAGTATTTGGTATCTGCGCTCTGCTGAAGCCAGTTACCTTCGGAAAAAGAGT
TGGTAGCTCTTGATCCGGCAAACAAACCACCGCTGGTAGCGGTGGTTTTTTTGTTTGCAAGCAGCAGATT
ACGCGCAGAAAAAAAGGATCTCAAGAAGATCCTTTGATCTTTTCTACGGGGTCTGACGCTCAGTGGAACG
AAAACTCACGTTAAGGGATTTTGGTCATGAGATTATCAAAAAGGATCTTCACCTAGATCCTTTTAAATTA
AAAATGAAGTTTTAAATCAATCTAAAGTATATATGAGTAAACTTGGTCTGACAGCGGCCGCAAATGCTAA
ACCACTGCAGTGGTTACCAGTGCTTGATCAGTGAGGCACCGATCTCAGCGATCTGCCTATTTCGTTCGTC
CATAGTGGCCTGACTCCCCGTCGTGTAGATCACTACGATTCGTGAGGGCTTACCATCAGGCCCCAGCGCA
GCAATGATGCCGCGAGAGCCGCGTTCACCGGCCCCCGATTTGTCAGCAATGAACCAGCCAGCAGGGAGGG
CCGAGCGAAGAAGTGGTCCTGCTACTTTGTCCGCCTCCATCCAGTCTATGAGCTGCTGTCGTGATGCTAG
AGTAAGAAGTTCGCCAGTGAGTAGTTTCCGAAGAGTTGTGGCCATTGCTACTGGCATCGTGGTATCACGC
TCGTCGTTCGGTATGGCTTCGTTCAACTCTGGTTCCCAGCGGTCAAGCCGGGTCACATGATCACCCATAT
TATGAAGAAATGCAGTCAGCTCCTTAGGGCCTCCGATCGTTGTCAGAAGTAAGTTGGCCGCGGTGTTGTC
GCTCATGGTAATGGCAGCACTACACAATTCTCTTACCGTCATGCCATCCGTAAGATGCTTTTCCGTGACC
GGCGAGTACTCAACCAAGTCGTTTTGTGAGTAGTGTATACGGCGACCAAGCTGCTCTTGCCCGGCGTCTA
TACGGGACAACACCGCGCCACATAGCAGTACTTTGAAAGTGCTCATCATCGGGAATCGTTCTTCGGGGCG
GAAAGACTCAAGGATCTTGCCGCTATTGAGATCCAGTTCGATATAGCCCACTCTTGCACCCAGTTGATCT
TCAGCATCTTTTACTTTCACCAGCGTTTCGGGGTGTGCAAAAACAGGCAAGCAAAATGCCGCAAAGAAGG
GAATGAGTGCGACACGAAAATGTTGGATGCTCATACTCGTCCTTTTTCAATATTATTGAAGCATTTATCA
GGGTTACTAGTACGTCTCTCAAGGATAAGTAAGTAATATTAAGGTACGGGAGGTATTGGACAGGCCGC
