LOCUS       Exported 879 bp ds-DNA linear SYN 29-MAY-2021
DEFINITION  CRISPaint gene tagging.
ACCESSION   .
VERSION     .
KEYWORDS    pCRISPaint-cTEV-PuroR
SOURCE      synthetic DNA construct
  ORGANISM  synthetic DNA construct
REFERENCE   1 (bases 1 to 879)
  AUTHORS   Schmid-Burgk JL, Honing K, Ebert TS, Hornung V
  TITLE     CRISPaint allows modular base-specific gene tagging using a
            ligase-4-dependent mechanism.
  JOURNAL   Nat Commun. 2016 Jul 28;7:12338. doi: 10.1038/ncomms12338.
  PUBMED    27465542
REFERENCE   2 (bases 1 to 879)
  AUTHORS   .
  TITLE     Direct Submission
  JOURNAL   Exported May 29, 2021 from SnapGene Server 1.1.58
            http://www.snapgene.com
FEATURES             Location/Qualifiers
     source          1..879
                     /organism="synthetic DNA construct"
                     /mol_type="other DNA"
     CDS             complement(612..665)
                     /codon_start=1
                     /product="2A peptide from Thosea asigna virus capsid
                     protein"
                     /label=T2A
                     /note="Eukaryotic ribosomes fail to insert a peptide bond
                     between the Gly and Pro residues, yielding separate
                     polypeptides."
                     /translation="EGRGSLLTCGDVEENPGP"
ORIGIN
        1 gaagcgggcc ctcacgctcc aggcttcctc gtcatgcacc aagtgcgggg gccttcgggg
       61 acttccacgt cggctgtcac ggtgaagccc aaccgttcat agaagggaag attccttgga
      121 gcggaggtct ccaagaaggc aggtactcct gctctctcag ctgcctccac gccagggagc
      181 actacggcag agcccagacc tttcccctga tgatcgggag atacaccgac ggttgccagg
      241 aaccaggcgg gttctttggg cctgtgtggt gccagcagtc cctccatttg ctgctgtgcc
      301 gcgagcctac tcccgctgag ctcagccatt ctcgggccga tctcagcgaa tacggcgcca
      361 gcctcaactg attcgggagt ggtccagacg gccacggcgg cgccgtcgtc cgccacccac
      421 accttgccta tgtcgaggcc aactcttgta agaaacagct cctgcagttc agtcactctc
      481 tcaatatgcc gatctgggtc aacggtgtgt ctcgtggcgg ggtagtcggc gaaggctgca
      541 gccagagttc tcacggctct aggaacgtcg tctcttgtag ccaacctgac agtaggcttg
      601 tattcagtca ttgggccagg attctcctcg acgtcaccgc atgttagcag acttcctctg
      661 ccctctcctc cggactggct gtacaccagc tcgttcatca gctgggtggc ctccttcacg
      721 ggctggaagg gctcctcggg cttgctcatg aacaccttgt ggccgcccca cagcacgctg
      781 tcggcgttca gtctccagcc gctcacccac tgctgggcct cctggttggt cagcagctcc
      841 atgaagttct tgggcacgct ggtgaagtag ttgttggtg
//
