>Addgene plasmid #80958 | pCRISPaint-cTEV-PuroR | addgene partial sequence | sequence record 158274 | RVprimer3 5'-CTAGCAAAATAGGCTGTCCC-3'
TGATAGCTAGCGGGCCAGTACCCAAAAAGCGGGGGGTCTGGTGGCAGTGGAGGGGGATCCAAGAGCATGA
GCAGCATGGTGAGCGACACCAGCTGCACCTTCCCCAGCAGCGACGGCATCTTCTGGAAGCACTGGATTCA
GACCAAGGACGGCCAGTGCGGCAGCCCCCTGGTGAGCACCAGAGACGGCTTCATCGTGGGCATCCACAGC
GCCAGCAACTTCACCAACACCAACAACTACTTCACCAGCGTGCCCAAGAACTTCATGGAGCTGCTGACCA
ACCAGGAGGCCCAGCAGTGGGTGAGCGGCTGGAGACTGAACGCCGACAGCGTGCTGTGGGGCGGCCACAA
GGTGTTCATGAGCAAGCCCGAGGAGCCCTTCCAGCCCGTGAAGGAGGCCACCCAGCTGATGAACGAGCTG
GTGTACAGCCAGTCCGGAGGAGAGGGCAGAGGAAGTCTGCTAACATGCGGTGACGTCGAGGAGAATCCTG
GCCCAATGACTGAATACAAGCCTACTGTCAGGTTGGCTACAAGAGACGACGTTCCTAGAGCCGTGAGAAC
TCTGGCTGCAGCCTTCGCCGACTACCCCGCCACGAGACACACCGTTGACCCAGATCGGCATATTGAGAGA
GTGACTGAACTGCAGGAGCTGTTTCTTACAAGAGTTGGCCTCGACATAGGCAAGGTGTGGGTGGCGGACG
ACGGCGCCGCCGTGGCCGTCTGGACCACTCCCGAATCAGTTGAGGCTGGCGCCGTATTCGCTGAGATCGG
CCCGAGAATGGCT
